>Addgene plasmid #225459 | pcDNA3puro-mGFP-FXR1a-CC2-CC2 | addgene full sequence | sequence record 448449 | Addgene NGS Result
GACGGATCGGGAGATCTCCCGATCCCCTATGGTGCACTCTCAGTACAATCTGCTCTGATGCCGCATAGTT
AAGCCAGTATCTGCTCCCTGCTTGTGTGTTGGAGGTCGCTGAGTAGTGCGCGAGCAAAATTTAAGCTACA
ACAAGGCAAGGCTTGACCGACAATTGCATGAAGAATCTGCTTAGGGTTAGGCGTTTTGCGCTGCTTCGCG
ATGTACGGGCCAGATATACGCGTTGACATTGATTATTGACTAGTTATTAATAGTAATCAATTACGGGGTC
ATTAGTTCATAGCCCATATATGGAGTTCCGCGTTACATAACTTACGGTAAATGGCCCGCCTGGCTGACCG
CCCAACGACCCCCGCCCATTGACGTCAATAATGACGTATGTTCCCATAGTAACGCCAATAGGGACTTTCC
ATTGACGTCAATGGGTGGAGTATTTACGGTAAACTGCCCACTTGGCAGTACATCAAGTGTATCATATGCC
AAGTACGCCCCCTATTGACGTCAATGACGGTAAATGGCCCGCCTGGCATTATGCCCAGTACATGACCTTA
TGGGACTTTCCTACTTGGCAGTACATCTACGTATTAGTCATCGCTATTACCATGGTGATGCGGTTTTGGC
AGTACATCAATGGGCGTGGATAGCGGTTTGACTCACGGGGATTTCCAAGTCTCCACCCCATTGACGTCAA
TGGGAGTTTGTTTTGGCACCAAAATCAACGGGACTTTCCAAAATGTCGTAACAACTCCGCCCCATTGACG
CAAATGGGCGGTAGGCGTGTACGGTGGGAGGTCTATATAAGCAGAGCTCTCTGGCTAACTAGAGAACCCA
CTGCTTACTGGCTTATCGAAATTAATACGACTCACTATAGGGAGACCCAAGCTGGCTAGCAACCATGGTG
AGCAAGGGCGAGGAGCTGTTCACCGGGGTGGTGCCCATCCTGGTCGAGCTGGACGGCGACGTAAACGGCC
ACAAGTTCAGCGTGTCCGGCGAGGGCGAGGGCGATGCCACCTACGGCAAGCTGACCCTGAAGTTCATCTG
CACCACCGGCAAGCTGCCCGTGCCCTGGCCCACCCTCGTGACCACCCTGACCTACGGCGTGCAGTGCTTC
AGCCGCTACCCCGACCACATGAAGCAGCACGACTTCTTCAAGTCCGCCATGCCCGAAGGCTACGTCCAGG
AGCGCACCATCTTCTTCAAGGACGACGGCAACTACAAGACCCGCGCCGAGGTGAAGTTCGAGGGCGACAC
CCTGGTGAACCGCATCGAGCTGAAGGGCATCGACTTCAAGGAGGACGGCAACATCCTGGGGCACAAGCTG
GAGTACAACTACAACAGCCACAACGTCTATATCATGGCCGACAAGCAGAAGAACGGCATCAAGGTGAACT
TCAAGATCCGCCACAACATCGAGGACGGCAGCGTGCAGCTCGCCGACCACTACCAGCAGAACACCCCCAT
CGGCGACGGCCCCGTGCTGCTGCCCGACAACCACTACCTGAGCACCCAGTCCAAGCTGAGCAAAGACCCC
AACGAGAAGCGCGATCACATGGTCCTGCTGGAGTTCGTGACCGCCGCCGGGATCACTCTCGGCATGGACG
AGCTGTACAAGGCGGAGCTGACGGTGGAGGTTCGCGGCTCTAACGGGGCTTTCTACAAGGGATTTATCAA
AGATGTTCATGAAGACTCCCTTACAGTTGTTTTTGAAAATAATTGGCAACCAGAACGCCAGGTTCCATTT
AATGAAGTTAGATTACCACCACCACCTGATATAAAAAAAGAAATTAGTGAAGGAGATGAAGTAGAGGTAT
ATTCAAGAGCAAATGACCAAGAGCCATGTGGGTGGTGGTTGGCTAAAGTTCGGATGATGAAAGGAGAATT
TTATGTCATTGAATATGCTGCTTGTGACGCTACTTACAATGAAATAGTCACATTTGAACGACTTCGGCCT
GTCAATCAAAATAAAACTGTCAAAAAAAATACCTTCTTTAAATGCACAGTGGATGTTCCTGAGGATTTGA
GAGAGGCGTGTGCTAATGAAAATGCACATAAAGATTTTAAGAAAGCAGTAGGAGCATGCAGAATTTTTTA
CCATCCAGAAACAACACAGCTAATGATACTGTCTGCCAGTGAAGCAACTGTGAAGAGAGTAAACATCTTA
AGTGACATGCATTTGCGAAGTATTCGTACGAAGTTGATGCTTATGTCCAGACATATTGCCTATCTAAAGG
AAGTAGAACAGCTAAGAATGGAACGCCTACAGATTGATGAACAGTTTGTTGTGAGAGAAGATTTAATGGG
CCTGGCAATAGGAACACATGGTAGTAACATCCAGCAAGCTAGGAAGGTTCCTGGAGTTACCGCCATTGAG
CTAGATGAAGATACTGGAACATTCAGAATCTACGGAGAGAGTGCTGATGCTGTAAAAAAGGCTAGAGGTT
TCTTGGAATTTGTGGAGGATTTTATTCAGGTTCCTAGGAATCTCGTTGGAAAAGTAATTGGAAAAAATGG
CAAAGTTATTCAAGAAATAGTGGACAAATCTGGTGTGGTTCGAGTGAGAATTGAAGGGGACAATGAAAAT
AAATTACCCAGAGAAGACGGTATGGTTCCATTTGTATTTGTTGGCACTAAAGAAAGCATTGGAAATGTGC
AGGTTCTTCTAGAGTATCATATTGCCTATCTAAAGGAAGTAGAACAGCTAAGAATGGAACGCCTACAGAT
TGATGAACAGCTGCGACAGATTGGTTCTAGGTCTTATAGCGGAAGAGGCAGAGGTCGTCGGGGACCTAAT
TACACCTCCGGTTATGGTACAAATTCTGAGCTGTCTAACCCCTCTGAAACGGAATCTGAGCGTAAAGACG
AGCTGAGTGATTGGTCATTGGCAGGAGAAGATGATCGAGACAGCCGACATCAGCGTGACAGCAGGAGACG
CCCAGGAGGAAGAGGCAGAAGTGTTTCAGGGGGTCGAGGTCGTGGTGGACCACGTGGTGGCAAATCCTCC
ATCAGTTCTGTGCTCAAAGATCCAGACAGCAATCCATACAGCTTACTTGATAATACAGAATCAGATCAGA
CTGCAGACACTGATGCATCCGAAAGCCACCATTCCACTAACCGTCGTAGGCGGTCTCGTAGACGAAGGAC
TGATGAAGATGCTGTTCTGATGGATGGAATGACTGAATCTGATACAGCTTCAGTTAATGAAAATGGGCTA
GTCACAGTTGCAGATTATATTTCTAGAGCTGAGTCTCAGAGCAGACAAAGAAACCTCCCAAGGGAAACTT
TGGCTAAAAACAAGAAAGAAATGGCAAAAGATGTGATTGAAGAGCATGGTCCTTCAGAAAAGGCAATAAA
CGGCCCAACTAGTGCTTCTGGCGATGACATTTCTAAGCTACAGCGTACTCCAGGAGAAGAAAAGATTAAT
ACCTTAAAAGAAGAAAACACTCAAGAAGCAGCAGTCCTGAATGGTGTTTCATAACTCGAGTCTAGAGGGC
CCGTTTAAACCCGCTGATCAGCCTCGACTGTGCCTTCTAGTTGCCAGCCATCTGTTGTTTGCCCCTCCCC
CGTGCCTTCCTTGACCCTGGAAGGTGCCACTCCCACTGTCCTTTCCTAATAAAATGAGGAAATTGCATCG
CATTGTCTGAGTAGGTGTCATTCTATTCTGGGGGGTGGGGTGGGGCAGGACAGCAAGGGGGAGGATTGGG
AAGACAATAGCAGGCATGCTGGGGATGCGGTGGGCTCTATGGCTTCTGAGGCGGAAAGAACCAGCTGGGG
CTCTAGGGGGTATCCCC
[124 nt withheld, positions 3798-3921]
C
[91 nt withheld, positions 3923-4013]
A
[49 nt withheld, positions 4015-4063]
CCTTTGACGTTGGAGTCCACGTTCTTT
[37 nt withheld, positions 4091-4127]
ACCCTATCTCGGTCTATTCTTTTGATTTATAAGGGATTTTGCCGATTTCGGCCTATTGGTTAAAAAATGA
GCTGATTTAACAAAAATTTAACGCGAATTAATTCTGTGGAATGTGTGTCAGTTAGGGTGTGGAAAGTCCC
CAGGCTCCCCAGCAGGCAGAAGTATGCAAAGCATGCATCTCAATTAGTCAGCAACCAGGTGTGGAAAGTC
CCCAGGCTCCCCAGCAGGCAGAAGTATGCAAAGCATGCATCTCAATTAGTCAGCAACCATAGTCCCGCCC
CTAACTCCGCCCATCCCGCCCCTAACTCCGCCCAGTTCCGCCCATTCTCCGCCCCATGGCTGACTAATTT
TTTTTATTTATGCAGAGGCCGAGGCCGCCTCTGCCTCTGAGCTATTCCAGAAGTAGTGAGGAGGCTTTTT
TGGAGGCCTAGGCTTTTGCAAAAAGCTCCCAACCATGACCGAGTACAAGCCCACGGTGCGCCTCGCCACC
CGCGACGACGTCCCCAGGGCCGTACGCACCCTCGCCGCCGCGTTCGCCGACTACCCCGCCACGCGCCACA
CCGTCGATCCGGACCGCCACATCGAGCGGGTCACCGAGCTGCAAGAACTCTTCCTCACGCGCGTCGGGCT
CGACATCGGCAAGGTGTGGGTCGCGGACGACGGCGCCGCGGTGGCGGTCTGGACCACGCCGGAGAGCGTC
GAAGCGGGGGCGGTGTTCGCCGAGATCGGCCCGCGCATGGCCGAGTTGAGCGGTTCCCGGCTGGCCGCGC
AGCAACAGATGGAAGGCCTCCTGGCGCCGCACCGGCCCAAGGAGCCCGCGTGGTTCCTGGCCACCGTCGG
CGTCTCGCCCGACCACCAGGGCAAGGGTCTGGGCAGCGCCGTCGTGCTCCCCGGAGTGGAGGCGGCCGAG
CGCGCCGGGGTGCCCGCCTTCCTGGAGACCTCCGCGCCCCGCAACCTCCCCTTCTACGAGCGGCTCGGCT
TCACCGTCACCGCCGACGTCGAGGTGCCCGAAGGACCGCGCACCTGGTGCATGACCCGCAAGCCCGGTGC
CTGAGCGGGACTCTGGGGTTCGAAATGACCGACCAAGCGACGCCCAACCTGCCATCACGAGATTTCGATT
CCACCGCCGCCTTCTATGAAAGGTTGGGCTTCGGAATCGTTTTCCGGGACGCCGGCTGGATGATCCTCCA
GCGCGGGGATCTCATGCTGGAGTTCTTCGCCCACCCCAACTTGTTTATTGCAGCTTATAATGGTTACAAA
TAAAGCAATAGCATCACAAATTTCACAAATAAAGCATTTTTTTCACTGCATTCTAGTTGTGGTTTGTCCA
AACTCATCAATGTATCTTATCATGTCTGTATACCGTCGACCTCTAGCTAGAGCTTGGCGTAATCATGGTC
ATAGCTGTTTCCTGTGTGAAATTGTTATCCGCTCACAATTCCACACAACATACGAGCCGGAAGCATAAAG
TGTAAAGCCTGGGGTGCCTAATGAGTGAGCTAACTCACATTAATTGCGTTGCGCTCACTGCCCGCTTTCC
AGTCGGGAAACCTGTCGTGCCAGCTGCATTAATGAATCGGCCAACGCGCGGGGAGAGGCGGTTTGCGTAT
TGGGCGCTCTTCCGCTTCCTCGCTCACTGACTCGCTGCGCTCGGTCGTTCGGCTGCGGCGAGCGGTATCA
GCTCACTCAAAGGCGGTAATACGGTTATCCACAGAATCAGGGGATAACGCAGGAAAGAACATGTGAGCAA
AAGGCCAGCAAAAGGCCAGGAACCGTAAAAAGGCCGCGTTGCTGGCGTTTTTCCATAGGCTCCGCCCCCC
TGACGAGCATCACAAAAATCGACGCTCAAGTCAGAGGTGGCGAAACCCGACAGGACTATAAAGATACCAG
GCGTTTCCCCCTGGAAGCTCCCTCGTGCGCTCTCCTGTTCCGACCCTGCCGCTTACCGGATACCTGTCCG
CCTTTCTCCCTTCGGGAAGCGTGGCGCTTTCTCATAGCTCACGCTGTAGGTATCTCAGTTCGGTGTAGGT
CGTTCGCTCCAAGCTGGGCTGTGTGCACGAACCCCCCGTTCAGCCCGACCGCTGCGCCTTATCCGGTAAC
TATCGTCTTGAGTCCAACCCGGTAAGACACGACTTATCGCCACTGGCAGCAGCCACTGGTAACAGGATTA
GCAGAGCGAGGTATGTAGGCGGTGCTACAGAGTTCTTGAAGTGGTGGCCTAACTACGGCTACACTAGAAG
AACAGTATTTGGTATCTGCGCTCTGCTGAAGCCAGTTACCTTCGGAAAAAGAGTTGGTAGCTCTTGATCC
GGCAAACAAACCACCGCTGGTAGCGGTGGTTTTTTTGTTTGCAAGCAGCAGATTACGCGCAGAAAAAAAG
GATCTCAAGAAGATCCTTTGATCTTTTCTACGGGGTCTGACGCTCAGTGGAACGAAAACTCACGTTAAGG
GATTTTGGTCATGAGATTATCAAAAAGGATCTTCACCTAGATCCTTTTAAATTAAAAATGAAGTTTTAAA
TCAATCTAAAGTATATATGAGTAAACTTGGTCTGACAGTTACCAATGCTTAATCAGTGAGGCACCTATCT
CAGCGATCTGTCTATTTCGTTCATCCATAGTTGCCTGACTCCCCGTCGTGTAGATAACTACGATACGGGA
GGGCTTACCATCTGGCCCCAGTGCTGCAATGATACCGCGAGACCCACGCTCACCGGCTCCAGATTTATCA
GCAATAAACCAGCCAGCCGGAAGGGCCGAGCGCAGAAGTGGTCCTGCAACTTTATCCGCCTCCATCCAGT
CTATTAATTGTTGCCGGGAAGCTAGAGTAAGTAGTTCGCCAGTTAATAGTTTGCGCAACGTTGTTGCCAT
TGCTACAGGCATCGTGGTGTCACGCTCGTCGTTTGGTATGGCTTCATTCAGCTCCGGTTCCCAACGATCA
AGGCGAGTTACATGATCCCCCATGTTGTGCAAAAAAGCGGTTAGCTCCTTCGGTCCTCCGATCGTTGTCA
GAAGTAAGTTGGCCGCAGTGTTATCACTCATGGTTATGGCAGCACTGCATAATTCTCTTACTGTCATGCC
ATCCGTAAGATGCTTTTCTGTGACTGGTGAGTACTCAACCAAGTCATTCTGAGAATAGTGTATGCGGCGA
CCGAGTTGCTCTTGCCCGGCGTCAATACGGGATAATACCGCGCCACATAGCAGAACTTTAAAAGTGCTCA
TCATTGGAAAACGTTCTTCGGGGCGAAAACTCTCAAGGATCTTACCGCTGTTGAGATCCAGTTCGATGTA
ACCCACTCGTGCACCCAACTGATCTTCAGCATCTTTTACTTTCACCAGCGTTTCTGGGTGAGCAAAAACA
GGAAGGCAAAATGCCGCAAAAAAGGGAATAAGGGCGACACGGAAATGTTGAATACTCATACTCTTCCTTT
TTCAATATTATTGAAGCATTTATCAGGGTTATTGTCTCATGAGCGGATACATATTTGAATGTATTTAGAA
AAATAAACAAATAGGGGTTCCGCGCACATTTCCCCGAAAAGTGCCACCTGACGTC
Features (pLannotate 1.2.2; 21 found; start..end, strand, type, name):
     28..80      -  misc_feature   bom (fragment): basis of mobility region from pBR322
    235..614     +  enhancer       CMV enhancer: human cytomegalovirus immediate early enhancer
    615..818     +  promoter       CMV promoter: human cytomegalovirus (CMV) immediate early promoter
    814..847     +  LTR            5' LTR (truncated) (fragment): truncated 5' long terminal repeat (LTR) from HIV-1
    863..881     +  promoter       T7 promoter: promoter for bacteriophage T7 RNA polymerase
    905..1621    +  CDS            mEGFP: mEGFP is a basic (constitutively fluorescent) green fluorescent protein published in 2002, derived from Aequorea victoria. It has moderate acid sensitivity.
   1622..3481    +  CDS            FXR1: FXR1_HUMAN - Experimental evidence at protein level: Swiss-Prot protein existence level 1. RNA-binding protein required for embryonic and postnatal development of muscle tissue (PubMed:30770808). May regulate intracellular transport and local translation of certain mRNAs (By similarity). From Homo sapiens (Human).
   3528..3752    +  polyA_signal   bGH poly(A) signal: bovine growth hormone polyadenylation signal
   3756..3777    +  promoter       SV40 promoter (fragment): SV40 enhancer and early promoter
   3798..4226    +  rep_origin     f1 ori (sequence partly withheld): f1 bacteriophage origin of replication; arrow indicates direction of (+) strand synthesis
   4240..4569    +  promoter       SV40 promoter: SV40 enhancer and early promoter
   4582..5181    +  CDS            PuroR: puromycin N-acetyltransferase; pac from Streptomyces alboniger; confers resistance to puromycin
   5202..5360    +  CDS            ble (fragment): BLE_KLEPN - Experimental evidence at protein level: Swiss-Prot protein existence level 1. Binding protein with a strong affinity to the bleomycin family of antibiotics. Binds to CL990; an antimitotic-antibiotic compound. From Klebsiella pneumoniae.
   5355..5476    +  polyA_signal   SV40 poly(A) signal: SV40 polyadenylation signal
   5549..5565    -  protein_bind   lac operator: The lac repressor binds to the lac operator to inhibit transcription in E. coli. This inhibition can be relieved by adding lactose or isopropyl-β-D-thiogalactopyranoside (IPTG). lac repressor encoded by lacI
   5573..5603    -  promoter       lac promoter: promoter for the E. coli lac operon
   5618..5639    -  protein_bind   CAP binding site: CAP binding activates transcription in the presence of cAMP. E. coli catabolite activator protein
   5652..5744    -  CDS            lacI (fragment): lac repressor; lacI; The lac repressor binds to the lac operator to inhibit transcription in E. coli. This inhibition can be relieved by adding lactose or isopropyl-β-D-thiogalactopyranoside (IPTG).
   5927..6515    -  rep_origin     ori: high-copy-number ColE1/pMB1/pBR322/pUC origin of replication
   6686..7546    -  CDS            AmpR: β-lactamase; bla; confers resistance to ampicillin, carbenicillin, and related antibiotics
   7547..7651    -  promoter       AmpR promoter: bla
