[The description below was written by a language model from this plasmid's Addgene catalogue record and pLannotate feature annotations shown in this document.]
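Description:
pcDNA3puro-mGFP-FXR1a-CC2-CC2 is a 7.7 kb mammalian expression plasmid built on a pcDNA3-puro backbone, a pcDNA3 derivative in which the mammalian selection marker is puromycin N-acetyltransferase. In bacteria it is maintained as a high-copy plasmid through a ColE1/pUC-type origin and selected with ampicillin via the β-lactamase gene. An f1 origin and remnants of lac regulatory sequences are also present as backbone carry-over. The puromycin resistance gene is driven by the SV40 enhancer/early promoter and terminated by the SV40 polyadenylation signal, which allows selection of transfected mammalian cells. A short bleomycin-resistance fragment annotated just downstream of PuroR, like the very short matches called as an HIV-1 LTR fragment and an SV40 promoter fragment, appears to be residual backbone sequence rather than a functional element.

The payload is a single open reading frame expressed from the CMV immediate-early enhancer and promoter and terminated by the bovine growth hormone polyadenylation signal. Monomeric EGFP is fused directly to the N terminus of human FXR1 isoform a, an RNA-binding protein. A T7 promoter sits upstream of the coding sequence and could support in vitro transcription. The FXR1 sequence is an engineered variant in which the first coiled-coil region (CC1) has been replaced with a second copy of CC2, so the protein carries two CC2 domains. The depositor notes that the coding sequence is resistant to a specific FXR1-targeting shRNA, so the fluorescent variant can be expressed in cells depleted of endogenous FXR1. The construct therefore suits rescue and localisation experiments testing how coiled-coil identity affects FXR1 behaviour, in the context of the associated work on the FXR1 network as a signalling scaffold.
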