Addgene plasmid #225459: pcDNA3puro-mGFP-FXR1a-CC2-CC2
Purpose: Express mEGFP-fusion protein of FXR1 isoform a (CC2-CC2)
Depositing lab: Christine Mayr. Depositing organization: Memorial Sloan-Kettering Cancer Center. Publication: The FXR1 network acts as signaling scaffold for actomyosin remodeling. Chen X, Fansler MM, Janjoš U, Ule J, Mayr C. Cell. 5 August 2024. doi: 10.1016/j.cell.2024.07.015. PubMed 37961296.
Backbone
  Vector backbone: pcDNA3-puro
  Backbone manufacturer: Mayr Lab
  Vector type: Mammalian Expression
Growth in bacteria
  Bacterial resistance: Ampicillin, 100 μg/mL
  Growth temperature: 37°C
  Growth strain: DH5alpha
  Copy number: High Copy
Gene/Insert
  Gene/Insert name: FXR1 isoform a
  Species: H. sapiens (human)
  Mutation: CC1 replaced with a second copy of CC2
  Entrez Gene: FXR1 (a.k.a. CMYP9A, CMYP9B, FXR1P, MYOPMIL, MYORIBF)
  Promoter: CMV
  Tag / fusion protein: mEGFP (N terminal on insert)
  Cloning method: Other
Terms and licenses: Academic/Nonprofit Terms; Industry Terms: Not Available to Industry
Depositor comments: Resistant to shRNA TRCN0000164818 (target sequence CCAGCGAATCTCATCACAGTA). Please visit https://doi.org/10.1101/2023.11.05.565677 for bioRxiv preprint.
How to cite: pcDNA3puro-mGFP-FXR1a-CC2-CC2 was a gift from Christine Mayr (Addgene plasmid # 225459 ; http://n2t.net/addgene:225459 ; RRID:Addgene_225459)
